>Addgene plasmid #165461 | TANGO1S-mScarlet-i | addgene full sequence | sequence record 331271 | Addgene NGS Result
TATCTGCTCCCTGCTTGTGTGTTGGAGGTCGCTGAGTAGTGCGCGAGCAAAATTTAAGCTACAACAAGGC
AAGGCTTGACCGACAATTGCATGAAGAATCTGCTTAGGGTTAGGCGTTTTGCGCTGCTTCGCGATGTACG
GGCCAGATATACGCGTTGACATTGATTATTGACTAGTTATTAATAGTAATCAATTACGGGGTCATTAGTT
CATAGCCCATATATGGAGTTCCGCGTTACATAACTTACGGTAAATGGCCCGCCTGGCTGACCGCCCAACG
ACCCCCGCCCATTGACGTCAATAATGACGTATGTTCCCATAGTAACGCCAATAGGGACTTTCCATTGACG
TCAATGGGTGGAGTATTTACGGTAAACTGCCCACTTGGCAGTACATCAAGTGTATCATATGCCAAGTACG
CCCCCTATTGACGTCAATGACGGTAAATGGCCCGCCTGGCATTATGCCCAGTACATGACCTTATGGGACT
TTCCTACTTGGCAGTACATCTACGTATTAGTCATCGCTATTACCATGGTGATGCGGTTTTGGCAGTACAT
CAATGGGCGTGGATAGCGGTTTGACTCACGGGGATTTCCAAGTCTCCACCCCATTGACGTCAATGGGAGT
TTGTTTTGGCACCAAAATCAACGGGACTTTCCAAAATGTCGTAACAACTCCGCCCCATTGACGCAAATGG
GCGGTAGGCGTGTACGGTGGGAGGTCTATATAAGCAGAGCTCTCTGGCTAACTAGAGAACCCACTGCTTA
CTGGCTTATCGAAATTAATACGACTCACTATAGGGAGACCCAAGCTTGGTACCGAGCTCGGATCGATATC
GCAAGCGCTGCAATGGACTCAGTACCTGCCACTGTGCCTTCTATCGCCGCTACCCCGGGGGACCCGGAAC
TTGTGGGACCCTTGTCTGTGCTCTACGCAGCCTTCATAGCCAAGCTGCTGGAGCTAGTTGCTACATTGCC
TGATGATGTTCAGCCTGGGCCTGATTTTTATGGACTGCCATGGAAACCTGTATTTATCACTGCCTTCTTG
GGAATTGCTTCGTTTGCCATTTTCTTATGGAGAACTGTCCTTGTTGTGAAGGATAGAGTATATCAAGTCA
CGGAACAGCAAATTTCTGAGAAGTTGAAGACTATCATGAAAGAAAATACAGAACTTGTACAAAAATTGTC
AAATTATGAACAGAAGATCAAGGAATCAAAGAAACATGTTCAGGAAACCAGGAAACAAAATATGATTCTC
TCTGATGAAGCAATTAAATATAAGGATAAAATCAAGACACTTGAAAAAAATCAGGAAATTCTGGATGACA
CAGCTAAAAATCTTCGTGTTATGCTAGAATCTGAGAGAGAACAGAATGTCAAGAATCAGGACTTGATATC
AGAAAACAAGAAATCTATAGAGAAGTTAAAGGATGTTATTTCAATGAATGCCTCAGAATTTTCAGAGGTT
CAGATTGCACTTAATGAAGCTAAGCTTAGTGAAGAGAAGGTGAAGTCTGAATGCCATCGGGTTCAAGAAG
AAAATGCTAGGCTTAAGAAGAAAAAAGAGCAGTTGCAGCAGGAAATCGAAGACTGGAGTAAATTACATGC
TGAGCTCAGTGAGCAAATCAAATCATTTGAGAAGTCTCAGAAAGATTTGGAAGTAGCTCTTACTCACAAG
GATGATAATATTAATGCTTTGACTAACTGCATTACACAGTTGAATCTGTTAGAGTGTGAATCTGAATCTG
AGGGTCAAAATAAAGGTGGAAATGATTCAGATGAATTAGCAAATGGAGAAGTGGGAGGTGACCGGAATGA
GAAGATGAAAAATCAAATTAAGCAGATGATGGATGTCTCTCGGACACAGACTGCAATATCGGTAGTTGAA
GAGGATCTAAAGCTTTTACAGCTTAAGCTAAGAGCCTCCGTGTCCACTAAATGTAACCTGGAAGACCAGG
TAAAGAAATTGGAAGATGACCGCAACTCACTACAAGCTGCCAAAGCTGGACTGGAAGATGAATGCAAAAC
CTTGAGGCAGAAAGTGGAGATTCTGAATGAGCTCTATCAGCAAAAGGAGATGGCTTTGCAAAAGAAACTG
AGTCAAGAAGAGTATGAACGGCAAGAAAGAGAGCACAGGCTGTCAGCTGCAGATGAAAAGGCAGTTTCGG
CTGCAGAGGAAGTAAAAACTTACAAGCGGAGAATTGAAGAAATGGAGGATGAATTACAGAAGACAGAGCG
GTCATTTAAAAACCAGATCGCTACCCATGAGAAGAAAGCTCATGAAAACTGGCTCAAAGCTCGTGCTGCA
GAAAGAGCTATAGCTGAAGAGAAAAGGGAAGCTGCCAATTTGAGACACAAATTATTAGAATTAACACAAA
AGATGGCAATGCTGCAAGAAGAACCTGTGATTGTAAAACCAATGCCAGGAAAACCAAATACACAAAACCC
TCCACGGAGAGGTCCTCTGAGCCAGAATGGCTCTTTTGGCCCATCCCCTGTGAGTGGTGGAGAATGCTCC
CCTCCATTGACAGTGGAGCCACCCGTGAGACCTCTCTCTGCTACTCTCAATCGAAGAGATATGCCTAGAA
GTGAATTTGGATCAGTGGACGGGCCTCTACCTCATCCTCGATGGTCAGCTGAGGCATCTGGGAAACCCTC
TCCTTCTGATCCAGGATCTGGTACAGCTACCATGATGAACAGCAGCTCAAGAGGCTCTTCCCCTACCAGG
GTACTCGATGAAGGCAAGGTTAATATGGCTCCAAAAGGGCCCCCTCCTTTCCCAGGAGTCCCTCTCATGA
GCACCCCCATGGGAGGCCCTGTACCACCACCCATTCGATATGGACCACCACCTCAGCTCTGCGGACCTTT
TGGGCCTCGGCCACTTCCTCCACCCTTTGGCCCTGGTATGCGTCCACCACTAGGCTTAAGAGAATTTGCA
CCAGGCGTTCCACCAGGAAGACGGGACCTGCCTCTCCACCCTCGGGGATTTTTACCTGGACACGCACCAT
TTAGACCTTTAGGTTCACTTGGCCCAAGAGAGTACTTTATTCCTGGTACCCGATTACCACCCCCAACCCA
TGGTCCCCAGGAATACCCACCACCACCTGCTGTAAGAGACTTACTGCCGTCAGGCTCTAGAGATGAGCCT
CCACCTGCCTCTCAGAGCACTAGCCAGGACTGTTCACAGGCTTTAAAACAGAGCCCAGCCGCAGCAGCGA
ATTCCATGGTGAGCAAGGGCGAGGCAGTGATCAAGGAGTTCATGCGGTTCAAGGTGCACATGGAGGGCTC
CATGAACGGCCACGAGTTCGAGATCGAGGGCGAGGGCGAGGGCCGCCCCTACGAGGGCACCCAGACCGCC
AAGCTGAAGGTGACCAAGGGTGGCCCCCTGCCCTTCTCCTGGGACATCCTGTCCCCTCAGTTCATGTACG
GCTCCAGGGCCTTCATCAAGCACCCCGCCGACATCCCCGACTACTATAAGCAGTCCTTCCCCGAGGGCTT
CAAGTGGGAGCGCGTGATGAACTTCGAGGACGGCGGCGCCGTGACCGTGACCCAGGACACCTCCCTGGAG
GACGGCACCCTGATCTACAAGGTGAAGCTCCGCGGCACCAACTTCCCTCCTGACGGCCCCGTAATGCAGA
AGAAGACAATGGGCTGGGAAGCGTCCACCGAGCGGTTGTACCCCGAGGACGGCGTGCTGAAGGGCGACAT
TAAGATGGCCCTGCGCCTGAAGGACGGCGGCCGCTACCTGGCGGACTTCAAGACCACCTACAAGGCCAAG
AAGCCCGTGCAGATGCCCGGCGCCTACAACGTCGACCGCAAGTTGGACATCACCTCCCACAACGAGGACT
ACACCGTGGTGGAACAGTACGAACGCTCCGAGGGCCGCCACTCCACCGGCGGCATGGACGAGCTGTACAA
AGGTGCTTAAGGCCGGCCTTAAGGCCTCGAGGGCCAATTAATTAACTCTAGATAACTGATCATAATCAGC
CATACCACATTTGTAGAGGTTTTACTTGCTTTAAAAAACCTCCCACACCTCCCCCTGAACCTGAAACATA
AAATGAATGCAATTGTTGTTGTTAACTTGTTTATTGCAGCTTATAATGGTTACAAATAAAGCAATAGCAT
CACAAATTTCACAAATAAAGCATTTTTTTCACTGCATTCTAGTTGTGGTTTGTCCAAACTCATCAATGTA
TCTTAACGCGTCGAGTGCATTCTAGTTGTGGTTTGTCCAAACTCATCAATGTATCTTATCATGTCTGTAT
ACCGTCGACCTCTAGCTAGAGCTTGGCGTAATCATGGTCATAGCTGTTTCCTGTGTGAAATTGTTATCCG
CTCACAATTCCACACAACATACGAGCCGGAAGCATAAAGTGTAAAGCCTGGGGTGCCTAATGAGTGAGCT
AACTCACATTAATTGCGTTGCGCTCACTGCCCGCTTTCCAGTCGGGAAACCTGTCGTGCCAGCTGCATTA
ATGAATCGGCCAACGCGCGGGGAGAGGCGGTTTGCGTATTGGGCGCTCTTCCGCTTCCTCGCTCACTGAC
TCGCTGCGCTCGGTCGTTCGGCTGCGGCGAGCGGTATCAGCTCACTCAAAGGCGGTAATACGGTTATCCA
CAGAATCAGGGGATAACGCAGGAAAGAACATGTGAGCAAAAGGCCAGCAAAAGGCCAGGAACCGTAAAAA
GGCCGCGTTGCTGGCGTTTTTCCATAGGCTCCGCCCCCCTGACGAGCATCACAAAAATCGACGCTCAAGT
CAGAGGTGGCGAAACCCGACAGGACTATAAAGATACCAGGCGTTTCCCCCTGGAAGCTCCCTCGTGCGCT
CTCCTGTTCCGACCCTGCCGCTTACCGGATACCTGTCCGCCTTTCTCCCTTCGGGAAGCGTGGCGCTTTC
TCATAGCTCACGCTGTAGGTATCTCAGTTCGGTGTAGGTCGTTCGCTCCAAGCTGGGCTGTGTGCACGAA
CCCCCCGTTCAGCCCGACCGCTGCGCCTTATCCGGTAACTATCGTCTTGAGTCCAACCCGGTAAGACACG
ACTTATCGCCACTGGCAGCAGCCACTGGTAACAGGATTAGCAGAGCGAGGTATGTAGGCGGTGCTACAGA
GTTCTTGAAGTGGTGGCCTAACTACGGCTACACTAGAAGAACAGTATTTGGTATCTGCGCTCTGCTGAAG
CCAGTTACCTTCGGAAAAAGAGTTGGTAGCTCTTGATCCGGCAAACAAACCACCGCTGGTAGCGGTGGTT
TTTTTGTTTGCAAGCAGCAGATTACGCGCAGAAAAAAAGGATCTCAAGAAGATCCTTTGATCTTTTCTAC
GGGGTCTGACGCTCAGTGGAACGAAAACTCACGTTAAGGGATTTTGGTCATGAGATTATCAAAAAGGATC
TTCACCTAGATCCTTTTAAATTAAAAATGAAGTTTTAAATCAATCTAAAGTATATATGAGTAAACTTGGT
CTGACAGTTACCAATGCTTAATCAGTGAGGCACCTATCTCAGCGATCTGTCTATTTCGTTCATCCATAGT
TGCCTGACTCCCCGTCGTGTAGATAACTACGATACGGGAGGGCTTACCATCTGGCCCCAGTGCTGCAATG
ATACCGCGAGACCCACGCTCACCGGCTCCAGATTTATCAGCAATAAACCAGCCAGCCGGAAGGGCCGAGC
GCAGAAGTGGTCCTGCAACTTTATCCGCCTCCATCCAGTCTATTAATTGTTGCCGGGAAGCTAGAGTAAG
TAGTTCGCCAGTTAATAGTTTGCGCAACGTTGTTGCCATTGCTACAGGCATCGTGGTGTCACGCTCGTCG
TTTGGTATGGCTTCATTCAGCTCCGGTTCCCAACGATCAAGGCGAGTTACATGATCCCCCATGTTGTGCA
AAAAAGCGGTTAGCTCCTTCGGTCCTCCGATCGTTGTCAGAAGTAAGTTGGCCGCAGTGTTATCACTCAT
GGTTATGGCAGCACTGCATAATTCTCTTACTGTCATGCCATCCGTAAGATGCTTTTCTGTGACTGGTGAG
TACTCAACCAAGTCATTCTGAGAATAGTGTATGCGGCGACCGAGTTGCTCTTGCCCGGCGTCAATACGGG
ATAATACCGCGCCACATAGCAGAACTTTAAAAGTGCTCATCATTGGAAAACGTTCTTCGGGGCGAAAACT
CTCAAGGATCTTACCGCTGTTGAGATCCAGTTCGATGTAACCCACTCGTGCACCCAACTGATCTTCAGCA
TCTTTTACTTTCACCAGCGTTTCTGGGTGAGCAAAAACAGGAAGGCAAAATGCCGCAAAAAAGGGAATAA
GGGCGACACGGAAATGTTGAATACTCATACTCTTCCTTTTTCAATATTATTGAAGCATTTATCAGGGTTA
TTGTCTCATGAGCGGATACATATTTGAATGTATTTAGAAAAATAAACAAATAGGGGTTCCGCGCACATTT
CCCCGAAAAGTGCCACCTGACGTCGACGGATCGGGAGATCTCCCGATCCCCTATGGTGCACTCTCAGTAC
AATCTGCTCTGATGCCGCATAGTTAAGCCAG
Features (pLannotate 1.2.2; 17 found; start..end, strand, type, name):
    158..537     +  enhancer       CMV enhancer: human cytomegalovirus immediate early enhancer
    538..741     +  promoter       CMV promoter: human cytomegalovirus (CMV) immediate early promoter
    737..770     +  LTR            5' LTR (truncated) (fragment): truncated 5' long terminal repeat (LTR) from HIV-1
    786..804     +  promoter       T7 promoter: promoter for bacteriophage T7 RNA polymerase
    853..3207    +  CDS            MIA3 (fragment): TGO1_HUMAN - Also known as KIAA0268 From Homo sapiens (Human).
   3226..3921    +  CDS            mScarlet-I: mScarlet-I is a basic (constitutively fluorescent) red fluorescent protein published in 2016, derived from synthetic construct. It is reported to be a rapidly-maturing monomer with moderate acid sensitivity.
   3977..4061    +  CDS            large T antigen (fragment): large T antigen from SV40 (simian virus 40)
   4084..4205    +  polyA_signal   SV40 poly(A) signal: SV40 polyadenylation signal
   4216..4267    +  polyA_signal   SV40 poly(A) signal (fragment): SV40 polyadenylation signal
   4331..4347    -  protein_bind   lac operator: The lac repressor binds to the lac operator to inhibit transcription in E. coli. This inhibition can be relieved by adding lactose or isopropyl-β-D-thiogalactopyranoside (IPTG). lac repressor encoded by lacI
   4355..4385    -  promoter       lac promoter: promoter for the E. coli lac operon
   4400..4421    -  protein_bind   CAP binding site: CAP binding activates transcription in the presence of cAMP. E. coli catabolite activator protein
   4434..4526    -  CDS            lacI (fragment): lac repressor; lacI; The lac repressor binds to the lac operator to inhibit transcription in E. coli. This inhibition can be relieved by adding lactose or isopropyl-β-D-thiogalactopyranoside (IPTG).
   4709..5297    -  rep_origin     ori: high-copy-number ColE1/pMB1/pBR322/pUC origin of replication
   5468..6328    -  CDS            AmpR: β-lactamase; bla; confers resistance to ampicillin, carbenicillin, and related antibiotics
   6329..6433    -  promoter       AmpR promoter: bla
   6492..3       -  misc_feature   bom (fragment) (across the origin): basis of mobility region from pBR322
