[The description below was written by a language model from this plasmid's Addgene catalogue record and pLannotate feature annotations shown in this document.]
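Description:
TANGO1S-mScarlet-i is a 6,541 bp mammalian expression plasmid built on the Clontech pIRES_neo3 backbone, from which the IRES has been removed. It is propagated in E. coli through a high-copy ColE1/pUC-type origin and selected with ampicillin via the β-lactamase (AmpR) gene and its own promoter. The feature table shows no neomycin resistance cassette or other mammalian selectable marker. This suggests the neo portion of the parental vector is also absent, so the plasmid appears suited to transient expression rather than drug selection of stable lines, although the record does not say this explicitly.

The payload is the short isoform of human TANGO1 (TANGO1S, encoded by MIA3), annotated as a partial match to the full-length MIA3 protein, as would be expected for a shorter isoform. It is fused at its C terminus to mScarlet-I, a rapidly maturing monomeric red fluorescent protein. Expression is driven by the human cytomegalovirus immediate early enhancer and promoter, and transcripts are terminated by an SV40 polyadenylation signal. A T7 promoter lies between the CMV promoter and the coding sequence. The short HIV-1 LTR, SV40 large T antigen, lacI and lac promoter/operator annotations are small fragments and are probably backbone remnants with no intended function here.

The stated purpose is simply to encode TANGO1S tagged with mScarlet-i. Such a fusion allows the protein to be expressed and visualised by red fluorescence in mammalian cells. The associated study concerns the role of MIA3/TANGO1 in the organisation and function of the secretory pathway.
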