Addgene plasmid #165461: TANGO1S-mScarlet-i
Purpose: Encodes TANGO1S tagged with mScarlet-i
Depositing lab: David Stephens. Depositing organization: University of Bristol. Publication: A general role for MIA3/TANGO1 in secretory pathway organization and function. McCaughey J, Stevenson NL, Mantell JM, Neal CR, Paterson A, Heesom K, Stephens DJ. J Cell Sci. 2021 Aug 5. pii: 271201. doi: 10.1242/jcs.259075. PubMed 34350936.
Backbone
  Vector backbone: pIRES_neo3
  Backbone manufacturer: Clontech
  Total vector size (bp): 6541
  Modifications to backbone: IRES removed
  Vector type: Mammalian Expression
Growth in bacteria
  Bacterial resistance: Ampicillin, 100 μg/mL
  Growth temperature: 37°C
  Growth strain: DH5alpha
  Copy number: High Copy
Gene/Insert
  Gene/Insert name: TANGO1S (alt name: Mia3)
  Species: H. sapiens (human)
  Promoter: CMV
  Tag / fusion protein: mScarlet-i (C terminal on insert)
  Cloning method: Restriction Enzyme; 5′ cloning site EcoRV_AfeI (unknown if destroyed); 3′ cloning site AgeI_BstXI (unknown if destroyed)
  Sequencing primers: 5′ CMV
Resource information
  A portion of this plasmid was derived from a plasmid made by: TANGO1S cDNA was kindly provided by Vivek Malhotra (CRG, Barcelona)
Terms and licenses: Academic/Nonprofit Terms; Industry Terms: Not Available to Industry
How to cite: TANGO1S-mScarlet-i was a gift from David Stephens (Addgene plasmid # 165461 ; http://n2t.net/addgene:165461 ; RRID:Addgene_165461)
